Addgene plasmid #228194: pGH020 sgControl (ACOCB)
Purpose: Safe targeting sgRNA
Depositing lab: Laura Attardi. Depositing organization: Stanford University. Publication: Integrative multiomic approaches reveal ZMAT3 and p21 as conserved hubs in the p53 tumor suppression network. Boutelle AM, Mabene AR, Yao D, Xu H, Wang M, Tang YJ, Lopez SS, Sinha S, Demeter J, Cheng R, Benard BA, McCrea EM, Valente LJ, Drainas AP, Fischer M, Majeti R, Petrov DA, Jackson PK, Yang F, Winslow MM, Bassik MC, Attardi LD. Cell Death Differ. 2025 Apr 22. doi: 10.1038/s41418-025-01513-8. PubMed 40263541.
Backbone
  Vector backbone: pGH020
  Vector type: Mammalian Expression, Lentiviral, CRISPR
  Selectable markers: Neomycin (select with G418)
Growth in bacteria
  Bacterial resistance: Ampicillin, 100 μg/mL
  Growth temperature: 37°C
  Growth strain: NEB Stable
  Copy number: Unknown
Gene/Insert
  Gene/Insert name: Safe targeting sgRNA
  gRNA/shRNA sequence: GTTTAGTAATTTGGAAGAGA
  Species: M. musculus (mouse)
  Promoter: human U6
  Cloning method: Restriction Enzyme; 5′ cloning site BbsI (destroyed during cloning); 3′ cloning site BbsI (destroyed during cloning)
  Sequencing primers: 5′ CAAGGCTGTTAGAGAGATAATTGGA
Resource information
  A portion of this plasmid was derived from a plasmid made by: Bassik lab; pGH020 was generated in the Bassik lab and we used as a vector.
Terms and licenses: Academic/Nonprofit Terms; Industry Terms: Not Available to Industry
Depositor comments: Please visit https://doi.org/10.1101/2024.09.17.612743 for bioRxiv preprint.
How to cite: pGH020 sgControl (ACOCB) was a gift from Laura Attardi (Addgene plasmid # 228194 ; http://n2t.net/addgene:228194 ; RRID:Addgene_228194)
