[The description below was written by a language model from this plasmid's Addgene catalogue record and pLannotate feature annotations shown in this document.]
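Description:
pGH020 sgControl (ACOCB) is a lentiviral CRISPR guide-RNA vector built on the pGH020 backbone, carrying a "safe targeting" control sgRNA designed against the mouse genome. Such guides are generally used as cutting controls: they direct Cas9 to a site not expected to have functional consequences, so the effects of DNA cleavage can be distinguished from gene-specific phenotypes. The guide was cloned between two BbsI sites, both destroyed in the process, placing it downstream of the human U6 RNA polymerase III promoter and directly upstream of a Streptococcus pyogenes Cas9 scaffold, annotated here as a tracrRNA fragment. The plasmid does not encode Cas9, which must be provided separately.

The viral portion follows a third-generation-style layout. A CMV enhancer/promoter drives a truncated HIV-1 5' LTR, followed by the Ψ packaging signal with a partial gag sequence, the RRE for Rev-dependent export of the genomic RNA, and the cPPT/CTS. After the U6–sgRNA cassette, an EF-1α promoter drives a neomycin phosphotransferase coding sequence followed by EGFP, allowing G418 selection and fluorescent tracking of transduced cells. The two reading frames are separated by a short unannotated gap, and the record does not state how they are linked. A single loxP site, a WPRE that enhances transcript expression, and a nef fragment precede the truncated 3' LTR. In bacteria the plasmid is maintained through a high-copy ColE1/pUC-type origin and ampicillin resistance. The associated work concerns the p53 tumour suppression network, in which this construct served as a control guide.
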