Features (pLannotate 1.2.2; 23 found; start..end, strand, type, name):
     31..83      -  misc_feature   bom (fragment): basis of mobility region from pBR322
    238..617     +  enhancer       CMV enhancer: human cytomegalovirus immediate early enhancer
    618..817     +  promoter       CMV promoter: human cytomegalovirus (CMV) immediate early promoter
    835..1015    +  LTR            5' LTR (truncated): truncated 5' long terminal repeat (LTR) from HIV-1
   1062..1187    +  misc_feature   HIV-1 Ψ: packaging signal of human immunodeficiency virus type 1
   1171..1509    +  CDS            HIV-1 gag (fragment): gag protein from human immunodeficiency virus 1; gag
   1684..1917    +  misc_feature   RRE: The Rev response element (RRE) of HIV-1 allows for Rev-dependent mRNA export from the nucleus to the cytoplasm.
   2294..2394    +  CDS            Rev (fragment): human immunodeficiency virus 1 (HIV-1) Rev protein; rev; enhances nuclear export of unspliced and incompletely spliced viral mRNAs
   2444..2561    +  misc_feature   cPPT/CTS: central polypurine tract and central termination sequence of HIV-1
   2629..2869    +  promoter       U6 promoter: RNA polymerase III promoter for human U6 snRNA
   2916..2983    +  misc_RNA       tracrRNA (fragment): trans-activating CRISPR RNA for the Streptococcus pyogenes CRISPR/Cas9 system
   3042..4213    +  promoter       EF-1α promoter: strong constitutive promoter for human elongation factor EF-1α
   4225..5016    +  CDS            neo: KKA2_KLEPN - Also known as kan, nptII. Experimental evidence at protein level: Swiss-Prot protein existence level 1. Resistance to kanamycin, neomycin, paromomycin, ribostamycin, butirosin and gentamicin B. From Klebsiella pneumoniae.
   5092..5811    +  CDS            EGFP: the original enhanced GFP (Yang et al., 1996) mammalian codon-optimized
   5834..5867    +  protein_bind   loxP: Cre-mediated recombination occurs in the 8-bp core sequence (GCATACAT). Cre recombinase
   5900..5923    +  misc_feature   MCS (fragment): pBluescript multiple cloning site
   5923..6511    +  misc_feature   WPRE: woodchuck hepatitis virus posttranscriptional regulatory element
   6512..6531    +  misc_feature   MCS (fragment): pBluescript multiple cloning site
   6533..7033    +  CDS            nef (fragment): NEF_HV1LA - Experimental evidence at protein level: Swiss-Prot protein existence level 1. Extracellular Nef protein targets CD4(+) T-lymphocytes for apoptosis by interacting with CXCR4 surface receptors. From Human immunodeficiency virus type 1 group M subtype B (isolate Lai) (HIV-1).
   7040..7220    +  LTR            5' LTR (truncated): truncated 5' long terminal repeat (LTR) from HIV-1
   7282..7870    -  rep_origin     ori: high-copy-number ColE1/pMB1/pBR322/pUC origin of replication
   8040..8900    -  CDS            AmpR: β-lactamase; bla; confers resistance to ampicillin, carbenicillin, and related antibiotics
   8901..9005    -  promoter       AmpR promoter: bla
>Addgene plasmid #228194 | pGH020 sgControl (ACOCB) | addgene full sequence | sequence record 459275 | Addgene NGS Result
GTCGACGGATCGGGAGATCTCCCGATCCCCTATGGTGCACTCTCAGTACAATCTGCTCTGATGCCGCATA
GTTAAGCCAGTATCTGCTCCCTGCTTGTGTGTTGGAGGTCGCTGAGTAGTGCGCGAGCAAAATTTAAGCT
ACAACAAGGCAAGGCTTGACCGACAATTGCATGAAGAATCTGCTTAGGGTTAGGCGTTTTGCGCTGCTTC
GCGATGTACGGGCCAGATATACGCGTTGACATTGATTATTGACTAGTTATTAATAGTAATCAATTACGGG
GTCATTAGTTCATAGCCCATATATGGAGTTCCGCGTTACATAACTTACGGTAAATGGCCCGCCTGGCTGA
CCGCCCAACGACCCCCGCCCATTGACGTCAATAATGACGTATGTTCCCATAGTAACGCCAATAGGGACTT
TCCATTGACGTCAATGGGTGGAGTATTTACGGTAAACTGCCCACTTGGCAGTACATCAAGTGTATCATAT
GCCAAGTACGCCCCCTATTGACGTCAATGACGGTAAATGGCCCGCCTGGCATTATGCCCAGTACATGACC
TTATGGGACTTTCCTACTTGGCAGTACATCTACGTATTAGTCATCGCTATTACCATGGTGATGCGGTTTT
GGCAGTACATCAATGGGCGTGGATAGCGGTTTGACTCACGGGGATTTCCAAGTCTCCACCCCATTGACGT
CAATGGGAGTTTGTTTTGGCACCAAAATCAACGGGACTTTCCAAAATGTCGTAACAACTCCGCCCCATTG
ACGCAAATGGGCGGTAGGCGTGTACGGTGGGAGGTCTATATAAGCAGCGCGTTTTGCCTGTACTGGGTCT
CTCTGGTTAGACCAGATCTGAGCCTGGGAGCTCTCTGGCTAACTAGGGAACCCACTGCTTAAGCCTCAAT
AAAGCTTGCCTTGAGTGCTTCAAGTAGTGTGTGCCCGTCTGTTGTGTGACTCTGGTAACTAGAGATCCCT
CAGACCCTTTTAGTCAGTGTGGAAAATCTCTAGCAGTGGCGCCCGAACAGGGACTTGAAAGCGAAAGGGA
AACCAGAGGAGCTCTCTCGACGCAGGACTCGGCTTGCTGAAGCGCGCACGGCAAGAGGCGAGGGGCGGCG
ACTGGTGAGTACGCCAAAAATTTTGACTAGCGGAGGCTAGAAGGAGAGAGATGGGTGCGAGAGCGTCAGT
ATTAAGCGGGGGAGAATTAGATCGCGATGGGAAAAAATTCGGTTAAGGCCAGGGGGAAAGAAAAAATATA
AATTAAAACATATAGTATGGGCAAGCAGGGAGCTAGAACGATTCGCAGTTAATCCTGGCCTGTTAGAAAC
ATCAGAAGGCTGTAGACAAATACTGGGACAGCTACAACCATCCCTTCAGACAGGATCAGAAGAACTTAGA
TCATTATATAATACAGTAGCAACCCTCTATTGTGTGCATCAAAGGATAGAGATAAAAGACACCAAGGAAG
CTTTAGACAAGATAGAGGAAGAGCAAAACAAAAGTAAGACCACCGCACAGCAAGCGGCCGGCCGCTGATC
TTCAGACCTGGAGGAGGAGATATGAGGGACAATTGGAGAAGTGAATTATATAAATATAAAGTAGTAAAAA
TTGAACCATTAGGAGTAGCACCCACCAAGGCAAAGAGAAGAGTGGTGCAGAGAGAAAAAAGAGCAGTGGG
AATAGGAGCTTTGTTCCTTGGGTTCTTGGGAGCAGCAGGAAGCACTATGGGCGCAGCGTCAATGACGCTG
ACGGTACAGGCCAGACAATTATTGTCTGGTATAGTGCAGCAGCAGAACAATTTGCTGAGGGCTATTGAGG
CGCAACAGCATCTGTTGCAACTCACAGTCTGGGGCATCAAGCAGCTCCAGGCAAGAATCCTGGCTGTGGA
AAGATACCTAAAGGATCAACAGCTCCTGGGGATTTGGGGTTGCTCTGGAAAACTCATTTGCACCACTGCT
GTGCCTTGGAATGCTAGTTGGAGTAATAAATCTCTGGAACAGATTTGGAATCACACGACCTGGATGGAGT
GGGACAGAGAAATTAACAATTACACAAGCTTAATACACTCCTTAATTGAAGAATCGCAAAACCAGCAAGA
AAAGAATGAACAAGAATTATTGGAATTAGATAAATGGGCAAGTTTGTGGAATTGGTTTAACATAACAAAT
TGGCTGTGGTATATAAAATTATTCATAATGATAGTAGGAGGCTTGGTAGGTTTAAGAATAGTTTTTGCTG
TACTTTCTATAGTGAATAGAGTTAGGCAGGGATATTCACCATTATCGTTTCAGACCCACCTCCCAACCCC
GAGGGGACCCGACAGGCCCGAAGGAATAGAAGAAGAAGGTGGAGAGAGAGACAGAGACAGATCCATTCGA
TTAGTGAACGGATCGGCACTGCGTGCGCCAATTCTGCAGACAAATGGCAGTATTCATCCACAATTTTAAA
AGAAAAGGGGGGATTGGGGGGTACAGTGCAGGGGAAAGAATAGTAGACATAATAGCAACAGACATACAAA
CTAAAGAATTACAAAAACAAATTACAAAAATTCAAAATTTTCGGGTTTATTACAGGGACAGCAGAGATCC
AGTTTGGTTAGTACCGGGCCCGCTCTCGAGGCGGCCGCGAGGGCCTATTTCCCATGATTCCTTCATATTT
GCATATACGATACAAGGCTGTTAGAGAGATAATTGGAATTAATTTGACTGTAAACACAAAGATATTAGTA
CAAAATACGTGACGTAGAAAGTAATAATTTCTTGGGTAGTTTGCAGTTTTAAAATTATGTTTTAAAATGG
ACTATCATATGCTTACCGTAACTTGAAAGTATTTCGATTTCTTGGCTTTATATATCTTGTGGAAAGGACG
AAACACCGTTTAGTAATTTGGAAGAGAGTTTAAGAGCTAAGCTGGAAACAGCATAGCAAGTTTAAATAAG
GCTAGTCCGTTATCAACTTGAAAAAGTGGCACCGAGTCGGTGCTTTTTTTCCTAGGGGATCCATTATCTA
GAGCGTGGATAACCGTATTACCGCCATGCATGTGCCCGTCAGTGGGCAGAGCGCACATCGCCCACAGTCC
CCGAGAAGTTGGGGGGAGGGGTCGGCAATTGAACCGGTGCCTAGAGAAGGTGGCGCGGGGTAAACTGGGA
AAGTGATGTCGTGTACTGGCTCCGCCTTTTTCCCGAGGGTGGGGGAGAACCGTATATAAGTGCAGTAGTC
GCCGTGAACGTTCTTTTTCGCAACGGGTTTGCCGCCAGAACACAGGTAAGTGCCGTGTGTGGTTCCCGCG
GGCCTGGCCTCTTTACGGGTTATGGCCCTTGCGTGCCTTGAATTACTTCCACCTGGCTGCAGTACGTGAT
TCTTGATCCCGAGCTTCGGGTTGGAAGTGGGTGGGAGAGTTCGAGGCCTTGCGCTTAAGGAGCCCCTTCG
CCTCGTGCTTGAGTTGAGGCCTGGCCTGGGCGCTGGGGCCGCCGCGTGCGAATCTGGTGGCACCTTCGCG
CCTGTCTCGCTGCTTTCGATAAGTCTCTAGCCATTTAAAATTTTTGATGACCTGCTGCGACGCTTTTTTT
CTGGCAAGATAGTCTTGTAAATGCGGGCCAAGATCTGCACACTGGTATTTCGGTTTTTGGGGCCGCGGGC
GGCGACGGGGCCCGTGCGTCCCAGCGCACATGTTCGGCGAGGCGGGGCCTGCGAGCGCGGCCACCGAGAA
TCGGACGGGGGTAGTCTCAAGCTGGCCGGCCTGCTCTGGTGCCTGGCCTCGCGCCGCCGTGTATCGCCCC
GCCCTGGGCGGCAAGGCTGGCCCGGTCGGCACCAGTTGCGTGAGCGGAAAGATGGCCGCTTCCCGGCCCT
GCTGCAGGGAGCTCAAAATGGAGGACGCGGCGCTCGGGAGAGCGGGCGGGTGAGTCACCCACACAAAGGA
AAAGGGCCTTTCCGTCCTCAGCCGTCGCTTCATGTGACTCCACGGAGTACCGGGCGCCGTCCAGGCACCT
CGATTAGTTCTCGCGCTTTTGGAGTACGTCGTCTTTAGGTTGGGGGGAGGGGTTTTATGCGATGGAGTTT
CCCCACACTGAGTGGGTGGAGACTGAAGTTAGGCCAGCTTGGCACTTGATGTAATTCTCCTTGGAATTTG
CCCTTTTTGAGTTTGGATCTTGGTTCATTCTCAAGCCTCAGACAGTGGTTCAAAGTTTTTTTCTTCCATT
TCAGGTGTCGTGAGCTAGCCCACCATGATTGAACAAGATGGATTGCACGCAGGTTCTCCGGCCGCTTGGG
TGGAGAGGCTATTCGGCTATGACTGGGCACAACAGACAATCGGCTGCTCTGATGCCGCCGTGTTCCGGCT
GTCAGCGCAGGGGCGCCCGGTTCTTTTTGTCAAGACCGACCTGTCCGGTGCCCTGAATGAACTGCAGGAC
GAGGCAGCGCGGCTATCGTGGCTGGCCACGACGGGCGTTCCTTGCGCAGCTGTGCTCGACGTTGTCACTG
AAGCGGGAAGGGACTGGCTGCTATTGGGCGAAGTGCCGGGGCAGGATCTCCTGTCATCTCACCTTGCTCC
TGCCGAGAAAGTATCCATCATGGCTGATGCAATGCGGCGGCTGCATACGCTTGATCCGGCTACCTGCCCA
TTCGACCACCAAGCGAAACATCGCATCGAGCGAGCACGTACTCGGATGGAAGCCGGTCTTGTCGATCAGG
ATGATCTGGACGAAGAGCATCAGGGGCTCGCGCCAGCCGAACTGTTCGCCAGGCTCAAGGCGCGCATGCC
CGACGGCGAGGATCTCGTCGTGACCCATGGCGATGCCTGCTTGCCGAATATCATGGTGGAAAATGGCCGC
TTTTCTGGATTCATCGACTGTGGCCGGCTGGGTGTGGCGGACCGCTATCAGGACATAGCGTTGGCTACCC
GTGATATTGCTGAAGAGCTTGGCGGCGAATGGGCTGACCGCTTCCTCGTGCTTTACGGTATCGCCGCTCC
CGATTCGCAGCGCATCGCCTTCTATCGCCTTCTTGACGAGTTCTTCGGATCGGGAGAGGGCAGAGGAAGT
CTGCTAACATGCGGTGACGTCGAGGAGAATCCTGGCCCACCGGTCGCCACCATGGTGAGCAAGGGCGAGG
AGCTGTTCACCGGGGTGGTGCCCATCCTGGTCGAGCTGGACGGCGACGTAAACGGCCACAAGTTCAGCGT
GTCTGGCGAGGGCGAGGGCGATGCCACCTACGGCAAGCTGACCCTGAAGTTCATCTGCACCACCGGCAAG
CTGCCCGTGCCCTGGCCCACCCTCGTGACCACCCTGACCTACGGCGTGCAGTGCTTCAGCCGCTACCCCG
ACCACATGAAGCAGCACGACTTCTTCAAGTCCGCCATGCCCGAAGGCTACGTCCAGGAGCGCACCATCTT
CTTCAAGGACGACGGCAACTACAAGACCCGCGCCGAGGTGAAGTTCGAGGGCGACACCCTGGTGAACCGC
ATCGAGCTGAAGGGCATCGACTTCAAGGAGGACGGCAACATCCTGGGGCACAAGCTGGAGTACAACTACA
ACAGCCACAACGTCTATATCATGGCCGACAAGCAGAAGAACGGCATCAAGGCGAACTTCAAGATCCGCCA
CAACATCGAGGACGGCAGCGTGCAGCTCGCCGACCACTACCAGCAGAACACCCCCATCGGCGACGGCCCC
GTGCTGCTGCCCGACAACCACTACCTGAGCACCCAGTCCGCCCTGAGCAAAGACCCCAACGAGAAGCGCG
ATCACATGGTCCTGCTGGAGTTCGTGACCGCCGCCGGGATCACTCTCGGCATGGACGAGCTGTACAAGTA
ATAAGAATTCGTCGAGGGACCTAATAACTTCGTATAGCATACATTATACGAAGTTATACATGTTTAAGGG
TTCCGGTTCCACTAGGTACAATTCGATATCAAGCTTATCGATAATCAACCTCTGGATTACAAAATTTGTG
AAAGATTGACTGGTATTCTTAACTATGTTGCTCCTTTTACGCTATGTGGATACGCTGCTTTAATGCCTTT
GTATCATGCTATTGCTTCCCGTATGGCTTTCATTTTCTCCTCCTTGTATAAATCCTGGTTGCTGTCTCTT
TATGAGGAGTTGTGGCCCGTTGTCAGGCAACGTGGCGTGGTGTGCACTGTGTTTGCTGACGCAACCCCCA
CTGGTTGGGGCATTGCCACCACCTGTCAGCTCCTTTCCGGGACTTTCGCTTTCCCCCTCCCTATTGCCAC
GGCGGAACTCATCGCCGCCTGCCTTGCCCGCTGCTGGACAGGGGCTCGGCTGTTGGGCACTGACAATTCC
GTGGTGTTGTCGGGGAAATCATCGTCCTTTCCTTGGCTGCTCGCCTGTGTTGCCACCTGGATTCTGCGCG
GGACGTCCTTCTGCTACGTCCCTTCGGCCCTCAATCCAGCGGACCTTCCTTCCCGCGGCCTGCTGCCGGC
TCTGCGGCCTCTTCCGCGACTTCGCCTTCGCCCTCAGACGAGTCGGATCTCCCTTTGGGCCGCCTCCCCG
CATCGATACCGTCGACCTCGATCGAGACCTAGAAAAACATGGAGCAATCACAAGTAGCAATACAGCAGCT
ACCAATGCTGATTGTGCCTGGCTAGAAGCACAAGAGGAGGAGGAGGTGGGTTTTCCAGTCACACCTCAGG
TACCTTTAAGACCAATGACTTACAAGGCAGCTGTAGATCTTAGCCACTTTTTAAAAGAAAAGGGGGGACT
GGAAGGGCTAATTCACTCCCAACGAAGTCAAGATATCCTTGATCTGTGGATCTACCACACACAAGGCTAC
TTCCCTGATTGGCAGAACTACACACCAGGGCCAGGGATCAGATATCCACTGACCTTTGGATGGTGCTACA
AGCTAGTACCAGTTGAGCAAGAGAAGGTAGAAGAAGCCAATGAAGGAGAGAACACCCGCTTGTTACACCC
TGTGAGCCTGCATGGGATGGATGACCCGGAGAGAGAAGTATTAGAGTGGAGGTTTGACAGCCGCCTAGCA
TTTCATCACATGGCCCGAGAGCTGCATCCGGACTGTACTGGGTCTCTCTGGTTAGACCAGATCTGAGCCT
GGGAGCTCTCTGGCTAACTAGGGAACCCACTGCTTAAGCCTCAATAAAGCTTGCCTTGAGTGCTTCAAGT
AGTGTGTGCCCGTCTGTTGTGTGACTCTGGTAACTAGAGATCCCTCAGACCCTTTTAGTCAGTGTGGAAA
ATCTCTAGCAGCATGTGAGCAAAAGGCCAGCAAAAGGCCAGGAACCGTAAAAAGGCCGCGTTGCTGGCGT
TTTTCCATAGGCTCCGCCCCCCTGACGAGCATCACAAAAATCGACGCTCAAGTCAGAGGTGGCGAAACCC
GACAGGACTATAAAGATACCAGGCGTTTCCCCCTGGAAGCTCCCTCGTGCGCTCTCCTGTTCCGACCCTG
CCGCTTACCGGATACCTGTCCGCCTTTCTCCCTTCGGGAAGCGTGGCGCTTTCTCATAGCTCACGCTGTA
GGTATCTCAGTTCGGTGTAGGTCGTTCGCTCCAAGCTGGGCTGTGTGCACGAACCCCCCGTTCAGCCCGA
CCGCTGCGCCTTATCCGGTAACTATCGTCTTGAGTCCAACCCGGTAAGACACGACTTATCGCCACTGGCA
GCAGCCACTGGTAACAGGATTAGCAGAGCGAGGTATGTAGGCGGTGCTACAGAGTTCTTGAAGTGGTGGC
CTAACTACGGCTACACTAGAAGAACAGTATTTGGTATCTGCGCTCTGCTGAAGCCAGTTACCTTCGGAAA
AAGAGTTGGTAGCTCTTGATCCGGCAAACAAACCACCGCTGGTAGCGGTGGTTTTTTTGTTTGCAAGCAG
CAGATTACGCGCAGAAAAAAAGGATCTCAAGAAGATCCTTTGATCTTTTCTACGGGGTCTGACGCTCGTG
GAACGAAAACTCACGTTAAGGGATTTTGGTCATGAGATTATCAAAAAGGATCTTCACCTAGATCCTTTTA
AATTAAAAATGAAGTTTTAAATCAATCTAAAGTATATATGAGTAAACTTGGTCTGACAGTTACCAATGCT
TAATCAGTGAGGCACCTATCTCAGCGATCTGTCTATTTCGTTCATCCATAGTTGCCTGACTCCCCGTCGT
GTAGATAACTACGATACGGGAGGGCTTACCATCTGGCCCCAGTGCTGCAATGATACCGCGAGACCCACGC
TCACCGGCTCCAGATTTATCAGCAATAAACCAGCCAGCCGGAAGGGCCGAGCGCAGAAGTGGTCCTGCAA
CTTTATCCGCCTCCATCCAGTCTATTAATTGTTGCCGGGAAGCTAGAGTAAGTAGTTCGCCAGTTAATAG
TTTGCGCAACGTTGTTGCCATTGCTACAGGCATCGTGGTGTCACGCTCGTCGTTTGGTATGGCTTCATTC
AGCTCCGGTTCCCAACGATCAAGGCGAGTTACATGATCCCCCATGTTGTGCAAAAAAGCGGTTAGCTCCT
TCGGTCCTCCGATCGTTGTCAGAAGTAAGTTGGCCGCAGTGTTATCACTCATGGTTATGGCAGCACTGCA
TAATTCTCTTACTGTCATGCCATCCGTAAGATGCTTTTCTGTGACTGGTGAGTACTCAACCAAGTCATTC
TGAGAATAGTGTATGCGGCGACCGAGTTGCTCTTGCCCGGCGTCAATACGGGATAATACCGCGCCACATA
GCAGAACTTTAAAAGTGCTCATCATTGGAAAACGTTCTTCGGGGCGAAAACTCTCAAGGATCTTACCGCT
GTTGAGATCCAGTTCGATGTAACCCACTCGTGCACCCAACTGATCTTCAGCATCTTTTACTTTCACCAGC
GTTTCTGGGTGAGCAAAAACAGGAAGGCAAAATGCCGCAAAAAAGGGAATAAGGGCGACACGGAAATGTT
GAATACTCATACTCTTCCTTTTTCAATATTATTGAAGCATTTATCAGGGTTATTGTCTCATGAGCGGATA
CATATTTGAATGTATTTAGAAAAATAAACAAATAGGGGTTCCGCGCACATTTCCCCGAAAAGTGCCACCT
GAC
